Addgene plasmid #188392: p426-Cup1p-FusionRed
Purpose: Cu2+-dependent expression of red fluorescent protein in yeast cells
Depositing lab: Michihiko Kataoka. Depositing organization: Osaka Metropolitan University. Publication: Foci-forming regions of pyruvate kinase and enolase at the molecular surface incorporate proteins into yeast cytoplasmic metabolic enzymes transiently assembling (META) bodies. Utsumi R, Murata Y, Ito-Harashima S, Akai M, Miura N, Kuroda K, Ueda M, Kataoka M. PLoS One. 2023 Apr 13;18(4):e0283002. doi: 10.1371/journal.pone.0283002. eCollection 2023. PubMed 37053166.
Backbone
  Vector backbone: 426Gal-FUS-YFP (addgene #29592)
  Backbone manufacturer: Aaron Gitler
  Backbone size w/o insert (bp): 6149
  Total vector size (bp): 6848
  Vector type: Yeast Expression
  Selectable markers: URA3
Growth in bacteria
  Bacterial resistance: Ampicillin, 100 μg/mL
  Growth temperature: 37°C
  Growth strain: DH5alpha
  Copy number: High Copy
Gene/Insert
  Gene/Insert name: FusionRed (alt name: Red Fluorescent protein)
  Species: Entacmaea quadricolor
  Insert size (bp): 699
  Promoter: CUP1 promoter
  Cloning method: Restriction Enzyme; 5′ cloning site BamH1 (not destroyed); 3′ cloning site Xho1 (not destroyed)
  Sequencing primers: 5′ CAGGAAACAGCTATGAC; 3′ GACCTAGACTTCAGGTTGTCTAACTCC
Resource information
  A portion of this plasmid was derived from a plasmid made by: FUS-FusionRed-PixD was a gift from Jared Toettcher (Addgene plasmid # 111503 ; http://n2t.net/addgene:111503 ; RRID:Addgene_111503)
Terms and licenses: Academic/Nonprofit Terms; Industry Terms: Not Available to Industry
How to cite: p426-Cup1p-FusionRed was a gift from Michihiko Kataoka (Addgene plasmid # 188392 ; http://n2t.net/addgene:188392 ; RRID:Addgene_188392)
