[The description below was written by a language model from this plasmid's Addgene catalogue record and pLannotate feature annotations shown in this document.]
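Description:
p426-Cup1p-FusionRed is an episomal yeast expression plasmid of about 6.8 kb, built on a p426-series (pRS426-type) backbone derived from a galactose-inducible FUS-YFP yeast vector. It is an E. coli/Saccharomyces cerevisiae shuttle vector. In bacteria it replicates at high copy from a ColE1/pUC-type origin and is selected with ampicillin through the bla β-lactamase gene. In yeast it is maintained as a multicopy plasmid by the 2μ origin and selected by uracil prototrophy through URA3 under its own promoter, a marker that can also be counterselected with 5-FOA. The backbone retains pBluescript-type remnants that play no role in yeast expression: an f1 origin, lac promoter/operator and lacZα fragments, flanking T3 and T7 phage promoters, and small annotated fragments of lacI, bom and rop.

The expression cassette consists of the S. cerevisiae CUP1 metallothionein promoter, the FusionRed coding sequence and the CYC1 transcription terminator. FusionRed is a constitutively fluorescent red protein derived from the sea anemone Entacmaea quadricolor. The roughly 700 bp insert was cloned between BamHI and XhoI sites that both remain intact, and was taken from an existing FusionRed fusion construct. Because the CUP1 promoter responds to Cu2+, red fluorescent protein production can be switched on by adding copper to the culture.

No fusion partner or tag is annotated, so the plasmid expresses free FusionRed. The stated purpose is simply copper-dependent red fluorescent protein expression in yeast cells. The associated study examined how regions of glycolytic enzymes direct proteins into cytoplasmic META bodies. The record does not specify the plasmid's role there, although an untagged fluorescent protein would be a natural control or parent for fusions.
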