Features (pLannotate 1.2.2; 21 found; start..end, strand, type, name):
     81..1423    +  rep_origin     2μ ori: yeast 2μ plasmid origin of replication
   1450..1554    +  promoter       AmpR promoter: bla
   1555..2415    +  CDS            AmpR: β-lactamase; bla; confers resistance to ampicillin, carbenicillin, and related antibiotics
   2586..3174    +  rep_origin     ori: high-copy-number ColE1/pMB1/pBR322/pUC origin of replication
   3357..3449    +  CDS            lacI (fragment): lac repressor; lacI; The lac repressor binds to the lac operator to inhibit transcription in E. coli. This inhibition can be relieved by adding lactose or isopropyl-β-D-thiogalactopyranoside (IPTG).
   3462..3483    +  protein_bind   CAP binding site: CAP binding activates transcription in the presence of cAMP. E. coli catabolite activator protein
   3498..3528    +  promoter       lac promoter: promoter for the E. coli lac operon
   3536..3552    +  protein_bind   lac operator: The lac repressor binds to the lac operator to inhibit transcription in E. coli. This inhibition can be relieved by adding lactose or isopropyl-β-D-thiogalactopyranoside (IPTG). lac repressor encoded by lacI
   3597..3615    +  promoter       T3 promoter: promoter for bacteriophage T3 RNA polymerase
   3639..3873    +  promoter       CUP1 promoter: S. cerevisiae CUP1; inducible metallothionein promoter, regulated by Cu2+
   3888..3904    +  misc_feature   MCS (fragment): pBluescript multiple cloning site
   3905..4600    +  CDS            FusionRed: FusionRed is a basic (constitutively fluorescent) red fluorescent protein published in 2012, derived from Entacmaea quadricolor. It has low acid sensitivity.
   4610..4857    +  terminator     CYC1 terminator: S. cerevisiae CYC1; transcription terminator for CYC1
   4876..4894    -  promoter       T7 promoter: promoter for bacteriophage T7 RNA polymerase
   4902..5057    +  CDS            lacZα (fragment): LacZα fragment of β-galactosidase; lacZ fragment
   5061..5419    +  rep_origin     f1 ori (sequence partly withheld): f1 bacteriophage origin of replication; arrow indicates direction of (+) strand synthesis
   5517..5568    -  misc_feature   bom (fragment): basis of mobility region from pBR322
   5647..6450    -  CDS            URA3: orotidine-5'-phosphate decarboxylase, required for uracil biosynthesis; S. cerevisiae URA3; yeast auxotrophic marker, counterselectable with 5-fluoroorotic acid (5-FOA)
   6451..6666    -  promoter       URA3 promoter: S. cerevisiae URA3
   6674..6723    -  misc_feature   bom (fragment): basis of mobility region from pBR322
   6825..13      -  CDS            rop (fragment) (across the origin): Rop protein, which maintains plasmids at low copy number; rop
>Addgene plasmid #188392 | p426-Cup1p-FusionRed | addgene full sequence | sequence record 381563 | Addgene NGS Result
CGAAACGCGCGAGACGAAAGGGCCTCGTGATACGCCTATTTTTATAGGTTAATGTCATGATAATAATGGT
TTCTTAGTATGATCCAATATCAAAGGAAATGATAGCATTGAAGGATGAGACTAATCCAATTGAGGAGTGG
CAGCATATAGAACAGCTAAAGGGTAGTGCTGAAGGAAGCATACGATACCCCGCATGGAATGGGATAATAT
CACAGGAGGTACTAGACTACCTTTCATCCTACATAAATAGACGCATATAAGTACGCATTTAAGCATAAAC
ACGCACTATGCCGTTCTTCTCATGTATATATATATACAGGCAACACGCAGATATAGGTGCGACGTGAACA
GTGAGCTGTATGTGCGCAGCTCGCGTTGCATTTTCGGAAGCGCTCGTTTTCGGAAACGCTTTGAAGTTCC
TATTCCGAAGTTCCTATTCTCTAGAAAGTATAGGAACTTCAGAGCGCTTTTGAAAACCAAAAGCGCTCTG
AAGACGCACTTTCAAAAAACCAAAAACGCACCGGACTGTAACGAGCTACTAAAATATTGCGAATACCGCT
TCCACAAACATTGCTCAAAAGTATCTCTTTGCTATATATCTCTGTGCTATATCCCTATATAACCTACCCA
TCCACCTTTCGCTCCTTGAACTTGCATCTAAACTCGACCTCTACATTTTTTATGTTTATCTCTAGTATTA
CTCTTTAGACAAAAAAATTGTAGTAAGAACTATTCATAGAGTGAATCGAAAACAATACGAAAATGTAAAC
ATTTCCTATACGTAGTATATAGAGACAAAATAGAAGAAACCGTTCATAATTTTCTGACCAATGAAGAATC
ATCAACGCTATCACTTTCTGTTCACAAAGTATGCGCAATCCACATCGGTATAGAATATAATCGGGGATGC
CTTTATCTTGAAAAAATGCACCCGCAGCTTCGCTAGTAATCAGTAAACGCGGGAAGTGGAGTCAGGCTTT
TTTTATGGAAGAGAAAATAGACACCAAAGTAGCCTTCTTCTAACCTTAACGGACCTACAGTGCAAAAAGT
TATCAAGAGACTGCATTATAGAGCGCACAAAGGAGAAAAAAAGTAATCTAAGATGCTTTGTTAGAAAAAT
AGCGCTCTCGGGATGCATTTTTGTAGAACAAAAAAGAAGTATAGATTCTTTGTTGGTAAAATAGCGCTCT
CGCGTTGCATTTCTGTTCTGTAAAAATGCAGCTCAGATTCTTTGTTTGAAAAATTAGCGCTCTCGCGTTG
CATTTTTGTTTTACAAAAATGAAGCACAGATTCTTCGTTGGTAAAATAGCGCTTTCGCGTTGCATTTCTG
TTCTGTAAAAATGCAGCTCAGATTCTTTGTTTGAAAAATTAGCGCTCTCGCGTTGCATTTTTGTTCTACA
AAATGAAGCACAGATGCTTCGTTCAGGTGGCACTTTTCGGGGAAATGTGCGCGGAACCCCTATTTGTTTA
TTTTTCTAAATACATTCAAATATGTATCCGCTCATGAGACAATAACCCTGATAAATGCTTCAATAATATT
GAAAAAGGAAGAGTATGAGTATTCAACATTTCCGTGTCGCCCTTATTCCCTTTTTTGCGGCATTTTGCCT
TCCTGTTTTTGCTCACCCAGAAACGCTGGTGAAAGTAAAAGATGCTGAAGATCAGTTGGGTGCACGAGTG
GGTTACATCGAACTGGATCTCAACAGCGGTAAGATCCTTGAGAGTTTTCGCCCCGAAGAACGTTTTCCAA
TGATGAGCACTTTTAAAGTTCTGCTATGTGGCGCGGTATTATCCCGTATTGACGCCGGGCAAGAGCAACT
CGGTCGCCGCATACACTATTCTCAGAATGACTTGGTTGAGTACTCACCAGTCACAGAAAAGCATCTTACG
GATGGCATGACAGTAAGAGAATTATGCAGTGCTGCCATAACCATGAGTGATAACACTGCGGCCAACTTAC
TTCTGACAACGATCGGAGGACCGAAGGAGCTAACCGCTTTTTTGCACAACATGGGGGATCATGTAACTCG
CCTTGATCGTTGGGAACCGGAGCTGAATGAAGCCATACCAAACGACGAGCGTGACACCACGATGCCTGTA
GCAATGGCAACAACGTTGCGCAAACTATTAACTGGCGAACTACTTACTCTAGCTTCCCGGCAACAATTAA
TAGACTGGATGGAGGCGGATAAAGTTGCAGGACCACTTCTGCGCTCGGCCCTTCCGGCTGGCTGGTTTAT
TGCTGATAAATCTGGAGCCGGTGAGCGTGGGTCTCGCGGTATCATTGCAGCACTGGGGCCAGATGGTAAG
CCCTCCCGTATCGTAGTTATCTACACGACGGGGAGTCAGGCAACTATGGATGAACGAAATAGACAGATCG
CTGAGATAGGTGCCTCACTGATTAAGCATTGGTAACTGTCAGACCAAGTTTACTCATATATACTTTAGAT
TGATTTAAAACTTCATTTTTAATTTAAAAGGATCTAGGTGAAGATCCTTTTTGATAATCTCATGACCAAA
ATCCCTTAACGTGAGTTTTCGTTCCACTGAGCGTCAGACCCCGTAGAAAAGATCAAAGGATCTTCTTGAG
ATCCTTTTTTTCTGCGCGTAATCTGCTGCTTGCAAACAAAAAAACCACCGCTACCAGCGGTGGTTTGTTT
GCCGGATCAAGAGCTACCAACTCTTTTTCCGAAGGTAACTGGCTTCAGCAGAGCGCAGATACCAAATACT
GTTCTTCTAGTGTAGCCGTAGTTAGGCCACCACTTCAAGAACTCTGTAGCACCGCCTACATACCTCGCTC
TGCTAATCCTGTTACCAGTGGCTGCTGCCAGTGGCGATAAGTCGTGTCTTACCGGGTTGGACTCAAGACG
ATAGTTACCGGATAAGGCGCAGCGGTCGGGCTGAACGGGGGGTTCGTGCACACAGCCCAGCTTGGAGCGA
ACGACCTACACCGAACTGAGATACCTACAGCGTGAGCTATGAGAAAGCGCCACGCTTCCCGAAGGGAGAA
AGGCGGACAGGTATCCGGTAAGCGGCAGGGTCGGAACAGGAGAGCGCACGAGGGAGCTTCCAGGGGGAAA
CGCCTGGTATCTTTATAGTCCTGTCGGGTTTCGCCACCTCTGACTTGAGCGTCGATTTTTGTGATGCTCG
TCAGGGGGGCGGAGCCTATGGAAAAACGCCAGCAACGCGGCCTTTTTACGGTTCCTGGCCTTTTGCTGGC
CTTTTGCTCACATGTTCTTTCCTGCGTTATCCCCTGATTCTGTGGATAACCGTATTACCGCCTTTGAGTG
AGCTGATACCGCTCGCCGCAGCCGAACGACCGAGCGCAGCGAGTCAGTGAGCGAGGAAGCGGAAGAGCGC
CCAATACGCAAACCGCCTCTCCCCGCGCGTTGGCCGATTCATTAATGCAGCTGGCACGACAGGTTTCCCG
ACTGGAAAGCGGGCAGTGAGCGCAACGCAATTAATGTGAGTTAGCTCACTCATTAGGCACCCCAGGCTTT
ACACTTTATGCTTCCGGCTCGTATGTTGTGTGGAATTGTGAGCGGATAACAATTTCACACAGGAAACAGC
TATGACCATGATTACGCCAAGCGCGCAATTAACCCTCACTAAAGGGAACAAAAGCTGGAGCTCTAGTACT
AGTTAGAAAAAGACATTTTTGCTGTCAGTCACTGTCAAGAGATTCTTTTGCTGGCATTTCTTCTAGAAGC
AAAAAGAGCGATGCGTCTTTTCCGCTGAACCGTTCCAGCAAAAAAGACTACCAACGCAATATGGATTGTC
AGAATCATATAAAAGAGAAGCAAATAACTCCTTGTCTTGTATCAATTGCATTATAATATCTTCTTGTTAG
TGCAATATCATATAGAAGTCATCAAAAAACCCCGGATTCTAGAACTAGTGGATCATGGTGAGCGAGCTGA
TTAAGGAGAACATGCCCATGAAGCTGTACATGGAGGGCACCGTGAACAACCACCACTTCAAGTGCACATC
CGAGGGCGAAGGCAAGCCCTACGAGGGCACCCAGACCATGAGAATCAAGGTCGTCGAGGGCGGCCCTCTC
CCCTTCGCCTTCGACATCCTGGCTACCAGCTTCATGTACGGCAGCAGAACCTTCATCAAGCACCCTCCGG
GCATCCCCGACTTCTTTAAGCAGTCCTTCCCTGAGGGCTTCACATGGGAGAGAGTCACCACATACGAAGA
CGGGGGCGTGCTGACCGCTACCCAGGACACCAGCCTCCAGGACGGCTGCCTCATCTACAACGTCAAGGTT
AGAGGGGTGAACTTCCCAGCCAACGGCCCTGTGATGCAGAAGAAAACACTCGGCTGGGAGGCCTCCACCG
AGACGATGTACCCCGCTGACGGCGGCCTGGAAGGCGCATGTGACATGGCCCTGAAGCTCGTGGGCGGGGG
CCACCTGATCTGCAACCTTGAGACCACATACAGATCCAAGAAACCCGCTACGAACCTCAAGATGCCCGGC
GTCTACAACGTGGACCACAGACTGGAAAGAATCAAGGAGGCCGACGATGAGACCTACGTCGAGCAGCACG
AGGTGGCTGTGGCCAGATACTCTACTGGTGGCGCTGGTGATGGAGGTAAATAACTCGAGTCATGTAATTA
GTTATGTCACGCTTACATTCACGCCCTCCCCCCACATCCGCTCTAACCGAAAAGGAAGGAGTTAGACAAC
CTGAAGTCTAGGTCCCTATTTATTTTTTTATAGTTATGTTAGTATTAAGAACGTTATTTATATTTCAAAT
TTTTCTTTTTTTTCTGTACAGACGCGTGTACGCATGTAACATTATACTGAAAACCTTGCTTGAGAAGGTT
TTGGGACGCTCGAAGGCTTTAATTTGCGGCCGGTACCCAATTCGCCCTATAGTGAGTCGTATTACGCGCG
CTCACTGGCCGTCGTTTTACAACGTCGTGACTGGGAAAACCCTGGCGTTACCCAACTTAATCGCCTTGCA
GCACATCCCCCTTTCGCCAGCTGGCGTAATAGCGAAGAGGCCCGCACCGATCGCCCTTCCCAACAGTTGC
GCAGCCTGAATGGCGAATGG
[124 nt withheld, positions 5061-5184]
C
[91 nt withheld, positions 5186-5276]
A
[49 nt withheld, positions 5278-5326]
CCTTTGACGTTGGAGTCCACGTTCTTT
[37 nt withheld, positions 5354-5390]
ACCCTATCTCGGTCTATTCTTTTGATTTATAAGGTATTTTGCCGATTTCGGCCTATTGGTTAAAAAATGA
GCTGATTTAACAAAAATTTAACGCGAATTTTAACAAAATATTAACGCTTACAATTTCCTGATGCGGTATT
TTCTCCTTACGCATCTGTGCGGTATTTCACACCGCATAGGGTAATAACTGATATAATTAAATTGAAGCTC
TAATTTGTGAGTTTAGTATACATGCATTTACTTATAATACAGTTTTTTAGTTTTGCTGGCCGCATCTTCT
CAAATATGCTTCCCAGCCTGCTTTTCTGTAACGTTCACCCTCTACCTTAGCATCCCTTCCCTTTGCAAAT
AGTCCTCTTCCAACAATAATAATGTCAGATCCTGTAGAGACCACATCATCCACGGTTCTATACTGTTGAC
CCAATGCGTCTCCCTTGTCATCTAAACCCACACCGGGTGTCATAATCAACCAATCGTAACCTTCATCTCT
TCCACCCATGTCTCTTTGAGCAATAAAGCCGATAACAAAATCTTTGTCGCTCTTCGCAATGTCAACAGTA
CCCTTAGTATATTCTCCAGTAGATAGGGAGCCCTTGCATGACAATTCTGCTAACATCAAAAGGCCTCTAG
GTTCCTTTGTTACTTCTTCTGCCGCCTGCTTCAAACCGCTAACAATACCTGGGCCCACCACACCGTGTGC
ATTCGTAATGTCTGCCCATTCTGCTATTCTGTATACACCCGCAGAGTACTGCAATTTGACTGTATTACCA
ATGTCAGCAAATTTTCTGTCTTCGAAGAGTAAAAAATTGTACTTGGCGGATAATGCCTTTAGCGGCTTAA
CTGTGCCCTCCATGGAAAAATCAGTCAAGATATCCACATGTGTTTTTAGTAAACAAATTTTGGGACCTAA
TGCTTCAACTAACTCCAGTAATTCCTTGGTGGTACGAACATCCAATGAAGCACACAAGTTTGTTTGCTTT
TCGTGCATGATATTAAATAGCTTGGCAGCAACAGGACTAGGATGAGTAGCAGCACGTTCCTTATATGTAG
CTTTCGACATGATTTATCTTCGTTTCCTGCAGGTTTTTGTTCTGTGCAGTTGGGTTAAGAATACTGGGCA
ATTTCATGTTTCTTCAACACTACATATGCGTATATATACCAATCTAAGTCTGTGCTCCTTCCTTCGTTCT
TCCTTCTGTTCGGAGATTACCGAATCAAAAAAATTTCAAGGAAACCGAAATCAAAAAAAAGAATAAAAAA
AAAATGATGAATTGAAAAGGTGGTATGGTGCACTCTCAGTACAATCTGCTCTGATGCCGCATAGTTAAGC
CAGCCCCGACACCCGCCAACACCCGCTGACGCGCCCTGACGGGCTTGTCTGCTCCCGGCATCCGCTTACA
GACAAGCTGTGACCGTCTCCGGGAGCTGCATGTGTCAGAGGTTTTCACCGTCATCAC
